Addgene plasmid #29296: pEMS1710
Purpose: Pleiades (Ple) MiniPromoter expression pattern described in de Leeuw et al., MTM, 2014 (PMID: 24761428).
Depositing lab: Elizabeth Simpson. Depositing organization: University of British Columbia. Publication: Targeted CNS Delivery Using Human MiniPromoters and Demonstrated Compatibility with Adeno-Associated Viral Vectors. de Leeuw CN, Dyka FM, Boye SL, Laprise S, Zhou M, Chou AY, Borretta L, McInerny SC, Banks KG, Portales-Casamar E, Swanson MI, D'Souza CA, Boye SE, Jones SJ, Holt RA, Goldowitz D, Hauswirth WW, Wasserman WW, Simpson EM. Mol Ther Methods Clin Dev. 2014 Jan 8;1:5. 10.1038/mtm.2013.5 PubMed 24761428.
Backbone
  Vector backbone: pEMS1313
  Backbone size w/o insert (bp): 18843
  Vector type: Pleiades Promoter Project [sic, Pleaides Plieades]
Growth in bacteria
  Bacterial resistance: Ampicillin, 100 μg/mL
  Growth temperature: 37°C
  Growth strain: DH5alpha
  Growth instructions: DH10B
  Copy number: High Copy
Gene/Insert
  Gene/Insert name: Ple238 (alt names: TRH; thyrotropin releasing hormone)
  Species: H. sapiens (human)
  Insert size (bp): 3215
  Entrez Gene: TRH (a.k.a. Pro-TRH, TRF)
  Tag / fusion protein: Intron-LacZ-NLS (C terminal on backbone)
  Cloning method: Restriction Enzyme; 5′ cloning site FseI (unknown if destroyed); 3′ cloning site AscI (unknown if destroyed)
  Sequencing primers: 5′ Unknown
Terms and licenses: Academic/Nonprofit Terms; Industry Terms
How to cite: pEMS1710 was a gift from Elizabeth Simpson (Addgene plasmid # 29296 ; http://n2t.net/addgene:29296 ; RRID:Addgene_29296)
