[The description below was written by a language model from this plasmid's Addgene catalogue record.]
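Description:
pEMS1710 is a Pleiades Promoter Project plasmid built on the large pEMS1313 backbone (about 18.8 kb without insert). It carries the human MiniPromoter Ple238, a roughly 3.2 kb regulatory element designed from the TRH (thyrotropin releasing hormone) locus. The MiniPromoter was inserted by restriction cloning between FseI and AscI sites. This places it next to a backbone-encoded reporter listed as Intron-LacZ-NLS. In that cassette an intron is paired with a beta-galactosidase coding sequence bearing a nuclear localisation signal. Introns are commonly included to improve transgene expression, and the localisation signal concentrates reporter staining in the nuclei of expressing cells. Although the catalogue lists this cassette as a C-terminal tag, the insert is a promoter rather than a coding sequence, so lacZ is best read as the reporter driven by Ple238, not as a protein fusion partner.

The plasmid is maintained in E. coli at high copy number under ampicillin selection. The record does not name the origin of replication or explain what else occupies the unusually large backbone, and no feature table is available to resolve those elements. Its stated purpose is to document the expression pattern of the Ple238 MiniPromoter. This is part of a study of compact human promoters for targeted delivery to the central nervous system and their compatibility with adeno-associated viral vectors. This particular construct is not itself described as an AAV vector. It serves as a reporter for testing whether the TRH-derived regulatory sequence gives restricted, cell-type-specific expression.
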