>Addgene plasmid #29296 | pEMS1710 | addgene partial sequence | sequence record 34644 | 29296 with M13pUC-fwd (5' CCCAGTCACGACGTTGTAAAACG 3')
ATGTCAGTAAGACCAATAGGTGCCTATCAGAAACGCAAGAGTCTTCTCTGTCTCGACAAGCCCAGTTTCT
ATTGGTCTCCTTAAACCTGTCTTGTAACCTTGATACTTACGGCGCGCCGAGTGGGCTCCACAGGATGGGT
CCGGGATCCGGGGACTCGGGATCCGCAGTCGGCAGGTCAGGAGTCTGCAGCGCTGAGGACCCCGGGCGCC
TGCCGAGCCCTCTTCAGATGGGCCGCCGCTTATATCTGCGCCAGGCGGCGGCTCGAGTGAGGTCAGCGGG
GAGGGGTCGCGGCCGCCGGGAAGGGGCGCTGACGGCAGCCGGCCCCGCGGGACCCCGCCCGCCTGCTCCT
CCGGAAATCTGG
